>Addgene plasmid #125116 | pSR322 | addgene full sequence | sequence record 245253 | Addgene NGS Result
CAGATATCGACGTCTAAGAAACCATTATTATCATGACATTAACCTATAAAAATAGGCGTATCACGAGGCC
CTTTCGTCTTCACCTCGAGTCCCTATCAGTGATAGAGATTGACATCCCTATCAGTGATAGAGATACTGAG
CACATCAGCAGGACGCACTGACCAGTTCTAAGACGTAAAAAAGTAGATAGGACGCCATATGATCACCGTT
GCCCTTATAGACGATCACCTCATCGTCCGCTCCGGCTTTGCGCAGCTGCTGGGGCTGGAACCTGATTTGC
AGGTAGTTGCCGAGTTTGGTTCGGGGCGCGAGGCGCTGGCGGGGCTGCCGGGGCGCGGTGTGCAGGTGTG
TATTTGCGATATCTCCATGCCCGATATCTCCGGTCTGGAGCTGCTAAGCCAGCTGCCGAAAGGTATGGCG
ACGATTATGCTCTCCGTTCACGACAGTCCTGCGCTGGTTGAGCAGGCGCTTAACGCGGGGGCACGCGGCT
TTCTTTCCAAACGCTGTAGCCCGGATGAACTCATTGCTGCGGTGCATACGGTTGCCACGGGCGGCTGTTA
TCTGACGCCTGATATCCTTAAACGTCTGCAAGAAATCCAATTTGAGCGGATGAAAAAGCAGCGCAATGAG
ACGCAGCTGACAGAAAAGGAAGTCATTGTTCTAAAAGCAATTGCTAAAGGTCTTAAAAGCAAAGCGATTG
CCTTTGATTTGGGCGTCTCTGAGCGAACAGTAAAGTCCAGATTAACGTCCATTTACAATAAATTAGGCGC
GAATTCAAGAACTGAGGCAGTAACGATTGCCATGCAAAAAGGTATTCTGACAATAGACAACTAATAATAA
TCTAGACCAGGCATCAAATAAAACGAAAGGCTCAGTCGAAAGACTGGGCCTTTCGTTTTATCTGTTGTTT
GTCGGTGAACGCTCTCTACTAGAGTCACACTGGCTCACCTTCGGGTGGGCCTTTCTGCGTTTATAGTAAA
TCACTGCATAATTCGTGTCGCTCAAGGCGCACTCCCGTTCTGGATAATGTTTTTTGCGCCGACATCATAA
CGGTTCTGGCAAATATTCTGAAATGAGCTGGTTAGCTAGTCAACTGCATATTTGAAAATTGCCCAAACGT
ACATGCCCGAATGTACGTTTTTTTCATTTCATTGTCAACTACAATGAGAAAGAATGTGATCAAGCAATGT
GTTGAAAGGAGATTATCAAAGAGGAGAAATACTAGATGCGTAAAGGCGAAGAGCTGTTCACTGGTGTCGT
CCCTATTCTGGTGGAACTGGATGGTGATGTCAACGGTCATAAGTTTTCCGTGCGTGGCGAGGGTGAAGGT
GACGCAACTAATGGTAAACTGACGCTGAAGTTCATCTGTACTACTGGTAAACTGCCGGTACCTTGGCCGA
CTCTGGTAACGACGCTGACTTATGGTGTTCAGTGCTTTGCTCGTTATCCGGACCATATGAAGCAGCATGA
CTTCTTCAAGTCCGCCATGCCGGAAGGCTATGTGCAGGAACGCACGATTTCCTTTAAGGATGACGGCACG
TACAAAACGCGTGCGGAAGTGAAATTTGAAGGCGATACCCTGGTAAACCGCATTGAGCTGAAAGGCATTG
ACTTTAAAGAAGACGGCAATATCCTGGGCCATAAGCTGGAATACAATTTTAACAGCCACAATGTTTACAT
CACCGCCGATAAACAAAAAAATGGCATTAAAGCGAATTTTAAAATTCGCCACAACGTGGAGGATGGCAGC
GTGCAGCTGGCTGATCACTACCAGCAAAACACTCCAATCGGTGATGGTCCTGTTCTGCTGCCAGACAATC
ACTATCTGAGCACGCAAAGCGTTCTGTCTAAAGATCCGAACGAGAAACGCGATCATATGGTTCTGCTGGA
GTTCGTAACCGCAGCGGGCATCACGCATGGTATGGATGAACTGTACAAATGATGATAATAATCTAGACCA
GGCATCAAATAAAACGAAAGGCTCAGTCGAAAGACTGGGCCTTTCGTTTTATCTGTTGTTTGTCGGTGAA
CGCTCTCTACTAGAGTCACACTGGCTCACCTTCGGGTGGGCCTTTCTGCGTTTATAGGTACCCGTGGATC
CTCTAGAGTCGACCTGCAGGCATGCAAGCTTTTTACGGCTAGCTCAGTCCTAGGTATAGTGCTAGCCCAG
CCAGAGAAACACTCTTTAACAGGGGGTAGTATGATGTCTCGTTTAGATAAAAGTAAAGTGATTAACAGCG
CATTAGAGCTGCTTAATGAGGTCGGAATCGAAGGTTTAACAACCCGTAAACTCGCCCAGAAGCTAGGTGT
AGAGCAGCCTACATTGTATTGGCATGTAAAAAATAAGCGGGCTTTGCTCGACGCCTTAGCCATTGAGATG
TTAGATAGGCACCATACTCACTTTTGCCCTTTAGAAGGGGAAAGCTGGCAAGATTTTTTACGTAATAACG
CTAAAAGTTTTAGATGTGCTTTACTAAGTCATCGCGATGGAGCAAAAGTACATTTAGGTACACGGCCTAC
AGAAAAACAGTATGAAACTCTCGAAAATCAATTAGCCTTTTTATGCCAACAAGGTTTTTCACTAGAGAAT
GCATTATATGCACTCAGCGCAGTGGGGCATTTTACTTTAGGTTGCGTATTGGAAGATCAAGAGCATCAAG
TCGCTAAAGAAGAAAGGGAAACACCTACTACTGATAGTATGCCGCCATTATTACGACAAGCTATCGAATT
ATTTGATCACCAAGGTGCAGAGCCAGCCTTCTTATTCGGCCTTGAATTGATCATATGCGGATTAGAAAAA
CAACTTAAATGTGAAAGTGGGTCTTAAGGCATCAAATAAAACGAAAGGCTCAGTCGAAAGACTGGGCCTT
TCGTTTTATCTGTTGTTTGTCGGTGAACGCTCTCCTGAGTAGGACAAATCCGCCGCCCTAGACCTAGGGC
GTTCGGCTGCGGCGAGCGGTATCAGCTCACTCAAAGGCGGTAATACGGTTATCCACAGAATCAGGGGATA
ACGCATGCAAGAACATGTGAGCAAAAGGCCAGCAAAAGGCCAGGAACCGTAAAAAGGCCGCGTTGCTGGC
GTTTTTCCATAGGCTCCGCCCCCCTGACGAGCATCACAAAAATCGACGCTCAAGTCAGAGGTGGCGAAAC
CCGACAGGACTATAAAGATACCAGGCGTTTCCCCCTGGAAGCTCCCTCGTGCGCTCTCCTGTTCCGACCC
TGCCGCTTACCGGATACCTGTCCGCCTTTCTCCCTTCGGGAAGCGTGGCGCTTTCTCATAGCTCACGCTG
TAGGTATCTCAGTTCGGTGTAGGTCGTTCGCTCCAAGCTGGGCTGTGTGCACGAACCCCCCGTTCAGCCC
GACCGCTGCGCCTTATCCGGTAACTATCGTCTTGAGTCCAACCCGGTAAGACACGACTTATCGCCACTGG
CAGCAGCCACTGGTAACAGGATTAGCAGAGCGAGGTATGTAGGCGGTGCTACAGAGTTCTTGAAGTGGTG
GCCTAACTACGGCTACACTAGAAGGACAGTATTTGGTATCTGCGCTCTGCTGAAGCCAGTTACCTTCGGA
AAAAGAGTTGGTAGCTCTTGATCCGGCAAACAAACCACCGCTGGTAGCGGTGGTTTTTTTGTTTGCAAGC
AGCAGATTACGCGCAGAAAAAAAGGATCTCAAGAAGATCCTTTGATCTTTTCTACGGGGTCTGACGCTCA
GTGGAACGAAAACTCACGTTAAGGGATTTTGGTCATGACTAGTGCTTGGATTCTCACCAATAAAAAACGC
CCGGCGGCAACCGAGCGTTCTGAACAAATCCAGATGGAGTTCTGAGGTCATTACTGGATCTATCAACAGG
AGTCCAAGCGAGCTCGATATCAAATTACGCCCCGCCCTGCCACTCATCGCAGTACTGTTGTAATTCATTA
AGCATTCTGCCGACATGGAAGCCATCACAAACGGCATGATGAACCTGAATCGCCAGCGGCATCAGCACCT
TGTCGCCTTGCGTATAATATTTGCCCATGGTGAAAACGGGGGCGAAGAAGTTGTCCATATTGGCCACGTT
TAAATCAAAACTGGTGAAACTCACCCAGGGATTGGCTGAGACGAAAAACATATTCTCAATAAACCCTTTA
GGGAAATAGGCCAGGTTTTCACCATAACACGCCACATCTTGCGAATATATGTGTAGAAACTGCCGGAAAT
CGTCGTGGTATTCACTCCAGAGCGATGAAAACGTTTCAGTTTGCTCATGGAAAACGGTGTAACAAGGGTG
AACACTATCCCATATCACCAGCTCACCGTCTTTCATTGCCATACGAAATTCCGGATGAGCATTCATCAGG
CGGGCAAGAATGTGAATAAAGGCCGGATAAAACTTGTGCTTATTTTTCTTTACGGTCTTTAAAAAGGCCG
TAATATCCAGCTGAACGGTCTGGTTATAGGTACATTGAGCAACTGACTGAAATGCCTCAAAATGTTCTTT
ACGATGCCATTGGGATATATCAACGGTGGTATATCCAGTGATTTTTTTCTCCATTTTAGCTTCCTTAGCT
CCTGAAAATCTCGATAACTCAAAAAATACGACCGGTAGTGATCTTATTTCATTATGGTGAAAGTTGGAAC
CTCTTACGGGCCGGCCAACGTCTCATTTTCGC
Features (pLannotate 1.2.2; 15 found; start..end, strand, type, name):
     90..163     +  promoter       PLtetO-1 promoter: modified phage lambda PL promoter with tet operator sites (Lutz and Bujard, 1997)
    199..786     +  CDS            uhpA: UHPA_ECOLI - Experimental evidence at protein level: Swiss-Prot protein existence level 1. Part of the UhpABC signaling cascade that controls the expression of the hexose phosphate transporter UhpT. Activates the transcription of the uhpT gene. Acts by binding specifically to the uhpT promoter region. From Escherichia coli (strain K12).
    855..926     +  terminator     rrnB T1 terminator: transcription terminator T1 from the E. coli rrnB gene
    942..969     +  terminator     T7Te terminator: phage T7 early transcription terminator
   1226..1939    +  CDS            superfolder GFP: GFP variant that folds robustly even when fused to poorly folded proteins (Pédelacq et al., 2006)
   1966..2037    +  terminator     rrnB T1 terminator: transcription terminator T1 from the E. coli rrnB gene
   2053..2080    +  terminator     T7Te terminator: phage T7 early transcription terminator
   2087..2131    +  misc_feature   MCS (fragment): pUC18/19 multiple cloning site
   2138..2166    +  promoter       J23119 promoter (fragment): bacterial promoter (Registry of Standard Biological Parts BBa J23119)
   2201..2827    +  CDS            TetR: tetracycline repressor TetR; tetR; TetR binds to the tetracycline operator tetO to inhibit transcription. This inhibition can be relieved by adding tetracycline or doxycycline.
   2833..2919    +  terminator     rrnB T1 terminator: Escherichia coli rrnB; transcription terminator T1 from the E. coli rrnB gene
   3084..3672    -  rep_origin     ori: high-copy-number ColE1/pMB1/pBR322/pUC origin of replication
   3760..3854    -  terminator     lambda t0 terminator: transcription terminator from phage lambda
   3878..4534    -  CDS            cat: CAT_ECOLX - Experimental evidence at protein level: Swiss-Prot protein existence level 1. This enzyme is an effector of chloramphenicol resistance in bacteria. From Escherichia coli. This protein is used as a marker in many commonly used cloning vectors, such as pACYC184.
   4535..4633    -  promoter       cat promoter: promoter of the E. coli cat gene encoding chloramphenicol acetyltransferase
