[The description below was written by a language model from this plasmid's Addgene catalogue record and pLannotate feature annotations shown in this document.]
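Description:
pSR322 is a 4.65 kb bacterial expression and synthetic-biology plasmid built on the pProTet.E333 backbone. It is propagated in E. coli at high copy from a ColE1/pMB1-type origin and selected with chloramphenicol through a cat gene driven by its own promoter and followed by the lambda t0 terminator.

The plasmid carries three expression units arranged in the same orientation. The first places a synthetic chimeric response regulator under the PLtetO-1 promoter. This chimera joins the receiver (REC) domain of E. coli UhpA (residues 1–123) to the DNA-binding domain of YdfI (residues 126–213), with the junction designated by reference to NarL position 131. The automated annotation labels the whole reading frame as uhpA, presumably by homology, although the catalogue describes it as the fusion. The second unit is a superfolder GFP reporter. According to the record it is controlled by the output promoter PydfJ115, which is not annotated in the feature table but would fall in the gap upstream of sfGFP. Both units end in tandem rrnB T1 and T7Te terminators, which insulate them from one another. The third unit expresses TetR from a J23119-derived constitutive promoter fragment. TetR represses PLtetO-1, so chimera levels can be tuned with a tetracycline-class inducer.

The design supports work on rewiring two-component systems by swapping DNA-binding domains. Signalling into the UhpA receiver domain should be redirected to the YdfI-responsive promoter and read out as fluorescence. No sensor kinase is encoded on this plasmid, so the partner kinase must come from elsewhere, a source the record does not state.
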