Addgene plasmid #125116: pSR322
Purpose: Expression of uhpA(1-123aa)-ydfI(126-213aa), narL131 chimera under PLtetO-1, output Promoter PydfJ115
Depositing lab: Jeffrey Tabor. Depositing organization: Rice University. Publication: Rewiring bacterial two-component systems by modular DNA-binding domain swapping. Schmidl SR, Ekness F, Sofjan K, Daeffler KN, Brink KR, Landry BP, Gerhardt KP, Dyulgyarov N, Sheth RU, Tabor JJ. Nat Chem Biol. 2019 Jul;15(7):690-698. doi: 10.1038/s41589-019-0286-6. Epub 2019 May 20. PubMed 31110305.
Backbone
  Vector backbone: pProTet.E333
  Total vector size (bp): 4651
  Vector type: Bacterial Expression, Synthetic Biology
Growth in bacteria
  Bacterial resistance: Chloramphenicol, 25 μg/mL
  Growth temperature: 37°C
  Growth strain: DH5alpha
  Copy number: High Copy
Gene/Insert 1
  Gene/Insert name: uhpA(REC)-ydfI(DBD)131
  Species: Synthetic
  Insert size (bp): 633
Gene/Insert 2
  Gene/Insert name: sfgfp (alt name: Super folder GFP)
  Species: Synthetic
  Insert size (bp): 714
Gene/Insert 3
  Gene/Insert name: tetR
  Species: Tn10 from E. coli
  Insert size (bp): 625
  GenBank ID: NC_009133.1
Terms and licenses: Academic/Nonprofit Terms; Industry Terms: Not Available to Industry
How to cite: pSR322 was a gift from Jeffrey Tabor (Addgene plasmid # 125116 ; http://n2t.net/addgene:125116 ; RRID:Addgene_125116)
